Addgene plasmid #86180: pICSL86977OD
Purpose: (Empty Backbone) GG compatible CDs acceptor BASTA
Depositing lab: Mark Youles. Depositing organization: Sainsbury Laboratory, Norwich.
Backbone
  Vector backbone: pICSL4723
  Vector type: Plant Expression
  Selectable markers: LacZ, Basta
Growth in bacteria
  Bacterial resistance: Kanamycin, 50 μg/mL
  Growth temperature: 37°C
  Growth strain: DH5alpha
  Copy number: High Copy
Gene/Insert
  Gene/Insert name: None
Terms and licenses: Academic/Nonprofit Terms; Industry Terms: Not Available to Industry
How to cite: pICSL86977OD was a gift from Mark Youles (Addgene plasmid # 86180 ; http://n2t.net/addgene:86180 ; RRID:Addgene_86180)
