[The description below was written by a language model from this plasmid's Addgene catalogue record and pLannotate feature annotations shown in this document.]
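Description:
pICSL86977OD is an empty plant binary vector built on the pICSL4723 backbone. It is intended as a Golden Gate-compatible acceptor into which a coding sequence can be dropped to make a ready-to-use plant expression T-DNA carrying Basta selection. The backbone combines a high-copy ColE1/pUC-type origin for propagation in E. coli with the pVS1 replicon (oriV, RepA and the StaA stability protein), which supports maintenance in Agrobacterium. Bacterial selection is by kanamycin, through an aminoglycoside phosphotransferase gene annotated downstream of a bla-type promoter.

Between the nopaline-type left and right T-DNA border repeats lie two units. Next to the left border is the plant selectable marker. This is the bar gene for phosphinothricin acetyltransferase, driven by the NOS promoter and ended by the NOS terminator, and it confers tolerance to glufosinate (Basta) in transformed plant tissue. Toward the right border is the expression cassette awaiting a coding sequence. It consists of a CaMV 35S promoter (with additional upstream cauliflower mosaic virus sequence annotated as a viral ORF fragment), the TMV Ω translational enhancer, and the octopine synthase terminator. Between the Ω leader and the terminator sits a lacZα cassette with its lac promoter, operator, CAP site and a pUC-type polylinker. Replacing this cassette with an insert during assembly allows blue/white screening for recombinants, consistent with LacZ being listed as a marker.

The record does not state which type IIS enzyme or overhangs are used for cloning, and no insert is present. The completed vector would typically be used for Agrobacterium-mediated constitutive expression of a gene of interest in plants.
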