Features (pLannotate 1.2.2; 23 found; start..end, strand, type, name):
    689..1318    -  CDS            pVS1 StaA: stability protein from the Pseudomonas plasmid pVS1 (Heeb et al., 2000)
   1627..1651    -  misc_feature   RB T-DNA repeat: right border repeat from nopaline C58 T-DNA
   1718..2425    -  terminator     OCS terminator: octopine synthase terminator
   2520..2619    +  misc_feature   bom (fragment): basis of mobility region from pBR322
   2625..2782    -  CDS            lacZα (fragment): LacZα fragment of β-galactosidase; lacZ fragment
   2779..2835    +  misc_feature   MCS: pUC18/19 multiple cloning site
   2872..2888    -  protein_bind   lac operator: The lac repressor binds to the lac operator to inhibit transcription in E. coli. This inhibition can be relieved by adding lactose or isopropyl-β-D-thiogalactopyranoside (IPTG). lac repressor encoded by lacI
   2896..2926    -  promoter       lac promoter: promoter for the E. coli lac operon
   2941..2962    -  protein_bind   CAP binding site: CAP binding activates transcription in the presence of cAMP. E. coli catabolite activator protein
   2975..3017    -  CDS            lacI (fragment): lac repressor; lacI; The lac repressor binds to the lac operator to inhibit transcription in E. coli. This inhibition can be relieved by adding lactose or isopropyl-β-D-thiogalactopyranoside (IPTG).
   3036..3089    -  misc_feature   TMV Ω: translational enhancer from the tobacco mosaic virus 5'-leader sequence (Gallie et al., 1988)
   3118..3463    -  promoter       CaMV 35S promoter: strong constitutive promoter from cauliflower mosaic virus
   3120..3166    -  promoter       minimal CaMV 35S promoter: minimal 35S promoter from cauliflower mosaic virus
   3647..4453    -  CDS            IBMP_CAMVB (fragment): Experimental evidence at protein level: Swiss-Prot protein existence level 1. Enhances the ribosomal termination-reinitiation event leading to the translation of major open reading frames on the polycistronic viral RNAs. From Cauliflower mosaic virus (strain Bari 1) (CaMV).
   4496..4748    -  terminator     NOS terminator: nopaline synthase terminator and poly(A) signal
   4779..5327    -  CDS            bar: PAT_STRHY - Experimental evidence at protein level: Swiss-Prot protein existence level 1. Inactivates phosphinothricin (PPT) by transfer of an acetyl group from acetyl CoA. Can also acetylate demethylphosphinothricin but not PTT or glutamate. This enzyme is an effector of phosphinothricin tripeptide (PTT or bialaphos) resistance. From Streptomyces hygroscopicus. Introduced by genetic manipulation and expressed in glufosinate-tolerant maize by Dekalb Genetics.
   5348..5530    -  promoter       NOS promoter: nopaline synthase promoter NOS promoter
   5725..5749    -  misc_feature   LB T-DNA repeat: left border repeat from nopaline C58 T-DNA
   5885..6473    -  rep_origin     ori: high-copy-number ColE1/pMB1/pBR322/pUC origin of replication
   6644..7438    -  CDS            KanR: aminoglycoside phosphotransferase; aphA-3; confers resistance to kanamycin
   7439..7543    -  promoter       AmpR promoter: bla
   7605..7799    -  rep_origin     pVS1 oriV: origin of replication for the Pseudomonas plasmid pVS1 (Heeb et al., 2000)
   7865..260     -  CDS            pVS1 RepA (across the origin): replication protein from the Pseudomonas plasmid pVS1 (Heeb et al., 2000)
>Addgene plasmid #86180 | pICSL86977OD | addgene full sequence | sequence record 193314 | Addgene NGS Result
ACGTCATAGAGCATCGGAACGAAAAAATCTGGTTGCTCGTCGCCCTTGGGCGGCTTCCTAATCGACGACG
CACCGGCTGCCGGCGGTTGCCGGGATTCTTTGCGGATTCGATCAGCGGCCGCTTGCCACGATTCACCGGG
GCGTGCTTCTGCCTCGATGCGTTGCCGCTGGGCGGCCTGCGCGGCCTTCAACTTCTCCACCAGGTCATCA
CCCAGCGCCGCGCCGATTTGTACCGGGCCGGATGGTTTGCGACCGCTCACGCCGATTCCTCGGGCTTGGG
GGTTCCAGTGCCATTGCAGGGCCGGCAGACAACCCAGCCGCTTACGCCTGGCCAACCGCCCGTTCCTCCA
CACATGGGGCATTCCACGGCGTCGGTGCCTGGTTGTTCTTGATTTTCCATGCCGCCTCCTTTAGCCGCTA
AAATTCATCTACTCATTTATTCATTTGCTCATTTACTCTGGTAGCTGCGCGATGTATTCAGATAGCAGCT
CGGTAATGGTCTTGCCTTGGCGTACCGCGTACATCTTCAGCTTGGTGTGATCCTCCGCCGGCAACTGAAA
GTTGACCCGCTTCATGGCTGGCGTGTCTGCCAGGCTGGCCAACGTTGCAGCCTTGCTGCTGCGTGCGCTC
GGACGGCCGGCACTTAGCGTGTTTGTGCTTTTGCTCATTTTCTCTTTACCTCATTAACTCAAATGAGTTT
TGATTTAATTTCAGCGGCCAGCGCCTGGACCTCGCGGGCAGCGTCGCCCTCGGGTTCTGATTCAAGAACG
GTTGTGCCGGCGGCGGCAGTGCCTGGGTAGCTCACGCGCTGCGTGATACGGGACTCAAGAATGGGCAGCT
CGTACCCGGCCAGCGCCTCGGCAACCTCACCGCCGATGCGCGTGCCTTTGATCGCCCGCGACACGACAAA
GGCCGCTTGTAGCCTTCCATCCGTGACCTCAATGCGCTGCTTAACCAGCTCCACCAGGTCGGCGGTGGCC
CATATGTCGTAAGGGCTTGGCTGCACCGGAATCAGCACGAAGTCGGCTGCCTTGATCGCGGACACAGCCA
AGTCCGCCGCCTGGGGCGCTCCGTCGATCACTACGAAGTCGCGCCGGCCGATGGCCTTCACGTCGCGGTC
AATCGTCGGGCGGTCGATGCCGACAACGGTTAGCGGTTGATCTTCCCGCACGGCCGCCCAATCGCGGGCA
CTGCCCTGGGGATCGGAATCGACTAACAGAACATCGGCCCCGGCGAGTTGCAGGGCGCGGGCTAGATGGG
TTGCGATGGTCGTCTTGCCTGACCCGCCTTTCTGGTTAAGTACAGCGATAACCTTCATGCGTTCCCCTTG
CGTATTTGTTTATTTACTCATCGCATCATATACGCAGCGACCGCATGACGCAAGCTGTTTTACTCAAATA
CACATCACCTTTTTAGACGGCGGCGCTCGGTTTCTTCAGCGGCCAAGCTGGCCGGCCAGGCCGCCAGCTT
GGCATCAGACAAACCGGCCAGGATTTCATGCAGCCGCACGGCTGACTCCCGAGGGGAACCCTGTGGTTGG
CATGCACATACAAATGGACGAACGGATAAACCTTTTCACGCCCTTTTAAATATCCGATTATTCTAATAAA
CGCTCTTTTCTCTTAGGTTTACCCGCCAATATATCCTGTCAAACACTGATAGTTTAAACGGATCACTTCG
TGTCCCTCGGTCACATGTGCATCCTCTAGTAGCGGTCCTGCTGAGCCTCGACATGTTGTCGCAAAATTCG
CCCTGGACCCGCCCAACGATTTGTCGTCACTGTCAAGGTTTGACCTGCACTTCATTTGGGGCCCACATAC
ACCAAAAAAATGCTGCATAATTCTCGGGGCAGCAAGTCGGTTACCCGGCCGCCGTGCTGGACCGGGTTGA
ATGGTGCCCGTAACTTTCGGTAGAGCGGACGGCCAATACTCAACTTCAAGGAATCTCACCCATGCGCGCC
GGCGGGGAACCGGAGTTCCCTTCAGTGAGCGTTATTAGTTCGCCGCTCGGTGTGTCGTAGATACTAGCCC
CTGGGGCACTTTTGAAATTTGAATAAGATTTATGTAATCAGTCTTTTAGGTTTGACCGGTTCTGCCGCTT
TTTTTAAAATTGGATTTGTAATAATAAAACGCAATTGTTTGTTATTGTGGCGCTCTATCATAGATGTCGC
TATAAACCTATTCAGCACAATATATTGTTTTCATTTTAATATTGTACATATAAGTAGTAGGGTACAATCA
GTAAATTGAACGGAGAATATTATTCATAAAAATACGATAGTAACGGGTGATATATTCATTAGAATGAACC
GAAACCGGCGGTAAGGATCTGAGCTACACATGCTCAGGTTTTTTACAACGTGCACAACAGAATTGAAAGC
AAATATCATGCGATCATAGGCTTCTCGCATATCTCATTAAAGCAGGACAAGCTGAGACCGTCACAGCTTG
TCTGTAAGCGGATGCCGGGAGCAGACAAGCCCGTCAGGGCGCGTCAGCGGGTGTTGGCGGGTGTCGGGGC
TGGCTTAACTATGCGGCATCAGAGCAGATTGTACTGAGAGTGCACCATATGCGGTGTGAAATACCGCACA
GATGCGTAAGGAGAAAATACCGCATCAGGCGCCATTCGCCATTCAGGCTGCGCAACTGTTGGGAAGGGCG
ATCGGTGCGGGCCTCTTCGCTATTACGCCAGCTGGCGAAAGGGGGATGTGCTGCAAGGCGATTAAGTTGG
GTAACGCCAGGGTTTTCCCAGTCACGACGTTGTAAAACGACGGCCAGTGAATTCGAGCTCGGTACCCGGG
GATCCTCTAGAGTCGACCTGCAGGCATGCAAGCTTGGCGTAATCATGGTCATAGCTGTTTCCTGTGTGAA
ATTGTTATCCGCTCACAATTCCACACAACATACGAGCCGGAAGCATAAAGTGTAAAGCCTGGGGTGCCTA
ATGAGTGAGCTAACTCACATTAATTGCGTTGCGCTCACTGCCCGCTTTCCAGTCGGGAAACCTGTCGTGC
CAGCTGCGGTCTCCCATTGTATCGATAATTGTAAATGTAATTGTAATGTTGTTTGTTGTTTGTTGTTGTT
GGTAATTGTTGTAAAAATGAGCTCTTATACTCGAGCGTGTCCTCTCCAAATGAAATGAACTTCCTTATAT
AGAGGAAGGGTCTTGCGAAGGATAGTGGGATTGTGCGTCATCCCTTACGTCAGTGGAGATGTCACATCAA
TCCACTTGCTTTGTAGACGTGGTTGGAACCTCTTCTTTTTCCACGATGCTCCTCGTGGGTGGGGGTCCAT
CTTTGGGACCACTGTCGGCAGAGAGATCTTGAATGATAGCCTTTCCTTTATCGCAATGATGGCATTTGTA
GGAGCCACCTTCCTTTTCTACTGTCCTTTCGATGAAGTGACAGATAGCTGGGCAATGGAATCCGAGGAGG
TTTCCCGAAATTATCCTTTGTTGAAAAGTCTCAATAGCCCTTTGATCTTCTGAGACTGTATCTTTGACAT
TTTTGGAGTAGACCAGAGTGTCGTGCTCCACCATGTTGACGAAGATTTTCTTCTTGTCATTGAGTCGTAA
AAGACTCTGTATGAACTGTTCGCCAGTCTTGACGGCGAGTTCTGTTAGATCCTCGATTTGAATCTTAGAC
TCCATGCATGGCCTTAGATTCAGTAGGAACTACCTTTTTAGAGACTCCAATCTCTATTACTTGCCTTGGT
TTATGAAGCAAGCCTTGAATCGTCCATACTGGAATAGTACTTCTGATCTTGAGAAATATGTCTTTCTCTG
TGTTCTTGATGCAATTAGTCCTGAATCTTTTGACTGCATCTTTAACCTTCTTGGGAAGGTATTTGATCTC
CTGGAGATTGTTACTCGGGTAGATCGTCTTGATGAGACTTGCTGCGTAGGCCTCTCTAACCATCTGTGGG
TCAGCATTCTTTCTGAAATTGAAGAGGCTAACCTTCTCATTATCAGTGGTGAACATAGTGTCGTCACCTT
CACCTTCGAACTTCCTTCCTAGATCGTAAAGATAGAGGAAATCGTCCATTGTAATCTCCGGGGCAAAGGA
GATCTCTTTTGGGGCTGGATCACTGCTGGGCCTTTTGGTTCCTAGCGTGAGCCAGTGGGCTTTTTGCTTT
GGTGGGCTTGTTAGGGCCTTAGCAAAGCTCTTGGGCTTGAGTTGAGCTTCTCCTTTGGGGATGAAGTTCA
ACCTGTCTGTTTGCTGACTTGTTGTGTACGCGTCAGCTGCTGCTCTTGCCTCTGTAATAGTGGCAAATTT
CTTGTGTGCAACTCCGGGAACGCCGTTTGTTGCCGCCTTTGTACAACCCCAGTCATCGTATATACCGGCA
TGTGGACCGTTATACACAACGTAGTAGTTGATATGAGGGTGTTGAATACCCGATTCTGCTCTGAGAGGAG
CAACTGTGCTGTTAAGCTCAGATTTTTGTGGGATTGGAATTCCTCCAAGCTTGAATTCTTGCAGCGCTCC
AATTCAGCAAGCGTCGATCTAGTAACATAGATGACACCGCGCGCGATAATTTATCCTAGTTTGCGCGCTA
TATTTTGTTTTCTATCGCGTATTAAATGTATAATTGCGGGACTCTAATCATAAAAACCCATCTCATAAAT
AACGTCATGCATTACATGTTAATTATTACATGCTTAACGTAATTCAACAGAAATTATATGATAATCATCG
CAAGACCGGCAACAGGATTCAATCTTAAGAAACTTTATTGCCAAATGTTTGAACGATCTGCTTGACTCTA
GATCCAGAGTCCCGCTCAAATCTCAGTCACAGGAAGAACAGGTCTAGGAGGAACAGGAAGAGAGAAATCA
AGCTGCCAGAATCCCACATCATGCCAATTTCCATGTTTGAAACCAGCAGCTCTAAGCATTCCCCTAGGAG
CATAACCAAGAGCCTCATGCATCCTCACAGAAGGATCATTAGGAAGTCCAATCACAGCAACCACAGACTT
GAAACCCTGAGCCTCCAAAGACTTCAAAAGATGAGTGTAAAGAGTAGATCCAAGACCAGTTCTTTGATGC
CTAGGAGACACGTAAACAGTAGACTCAGCAGTCCAATCGTAAGCATTCCTAGCCTTCCAAGGACCAGCAT
AAGCAATACCAGCCACTTCACCATCCACTTCAGCAACAAGCCAAGGATACCTCTCTCTAAGCCTCACAAG
ATCATCAGTCCACTCTTGTGGTTCTTGAGGCTCAGTCCTGAAATTCACAGTAGAAGTCTCAATGTAATGA
TTCACAATAGTGCACACAGCAGGCATATCAGCCTCAGTAGCCCTTCTAATATCAGCAGGCCTTCTTTCAG
GAGACATGCGAAACGATCCAGATCCGGTGCAGATTATTTGGATTGAGAGTGAATATGAGACTCTAATTGG
ATACCGAGGGGAATTTATGGAACGTCAGTGGAGCATTTTGACAAGAAATATTTGCTAGCTGATAGTGACC
TTAGGCGACTTTTGAACGCGCAATAATGGTTTCTGACGTATGTGCTTAGCTCATTAAACTCCAGAAACCC
GCGGCTGAGTGGCTCCTTCAACGTTGCGGTTCTGTCAGTTCCAAACGTAAAACGGCTTGTCCCGCGTCAT
CGGCGGGGGTCATAACGTGACTCCCTTAATTCTCCGCTCCGGATCCGAATTCGGCACAGAGTGTTCAACC
CCAGTACATTAAAAACGTCCGCAATGTGTTATTAAGTTGTCTAAGCGTCAATTTGTTTACACCACAATAT
ATCCTGCCACCAGCCAGCCAACAGCTCCCCGACCGGCAGCTCGGCACAAAATCACCACTCGATACAGGCA
GCCCATCAACCATGACTACTGTCCGGTCCAACAGATCCGAGCAGGAACCGTAAAAAGGCCGCGTTGCTGG
CGTTTTTCCATAGGCTCCGCCCCCCTGACGAGCATCACAAAAATCGACGCTCAAGTCAGAGGTGGCGAAA
CCCGACAGGACTATAAAGATACCAGGCGTTTCCCCCTGGAAGCTCCCTCGTGCGCTCTCCTGTTCCGACC
CTGCCGCTTACCGGATACCTGTCCGCCTTTCTCCCTTCGGGAAGCGTGGCGCTTTCTCATAGCTCACGCT
GTAGGTATCTCAGTTCGGTGTAGGTCGTTCGCTCCAAGCTGGGCTGTGTGCACGAACCCCCCGTTCAGCC
CGACCGCTGCGCCTTATCCGGTAACTATCGTCTTGAGTCCAACCCGGTAAGACACGACTTATCGCCACTG
GCAGCAGCCACTGGTAACAGGATTAGCAGAGCGAGGTATGTAGGCGGTGCTACAGAGTTCTTGAAGTGGT
GGCCTAACTACGGCTACACTAGAAGAACAGTATTTGGTATCTGCGCTCTGCTGAAGCCAGTTACCTTCGG
AAAAAGAGTTGGTAGCTCTTGATCCGGCAAACAAACCACCGCTGGTAGCGGTGGTTTTTTTGTTTGCAAG
CAGCAGATTACGCGCAGAAAAAAAGGATCTCAAGAAGATCCTTTGATCTTTTCTACGGGGTCTGACGCTC
AGTGGAACGAAAACTCACGTTAAGGGATTTTGGTCATGAGATTATCAAAAAGGATCTTCACCTAGATCCT
TTTAAATTAAAAATGAAGTTTTAAATCAATCTAAAGTATATATGAGTAAACTTGGTCTGACAGCTAAAAC
AATTCATCCAGTAAAATATAATATTTTATTTTCTCCCAATCAGGCTTGATCCCCAGTAAGTCAAAAAATA
GCTCGACATACTGTTCTTCCCCGATATCCTCCCTGAGCGACCGGACGCAGAAGGCAATGTCATACCACTT
GTCCGCCCTGCCGCTTCTCCCAAGATCAATAAAGCCACTTACTTTGCCATCTTTCACAAAGATGTTGCTG
TCTCCCAGGTCGCCGTGGGAAAAGACAAGTTCCTCTTCGGGCTTTTCCGTCTTTAAAAAATCATACAGCT
CGCGCGGATCTTTAAATGGAGTGTCCTCTTCCCAGTTTTCGCAATCCACATCGGCCAGATCGTTATTCAG
TAAGTAATCCAATTCGGCTAAGCGGCTGTCTAAGCTATTCGTATAGGGACAATCCGATATGTCGATGGAG
TGAAAGAGCCTGATGCACTCCGCATACAGCTCGATAATCTTTTCAGGGCTTTGTTCATCTTCATACTCTT
CCGAGCAAAGGACGCCATCGGCCTCACTCATGAGCAGATTGCTCCAGCCATCATGCCGTTCAAAGTGCAG
GACCTTTGGAACAGGCAGCTTTCCTTCCAGCCATAGCATCATGTCCTTTTCCCGTTCCACATCATAGGTG
GTCCCTTTATACCGGCTGTCCGTCATTTTTAAATATAGGTTTTCATTTTCTCCCACCAGCTTATATACCT
TAGCAGGAGACATTCCTTCCGTATCTTTTACGCAGCGGTATTTTTCGATCAGTTTTTTCAATTCCGGTGA
TATTCTCATTTTAGCCATACTCTTCCTTTTTCAATATTATTGAAGCATTTATCAGGGTTATTGTCTCATG
AGCGGATACATATTTGAATGTATTTAGAAAAATAAACAAATAGGGGTTCCGCGCACTCGGAGCCTTGATG
TGGGCGCTTTTTGCAGCTGTTCGGCTGTGCGCTGGCCAGACAGTTATGCACAGGCCAGGCGGGTTTTAAG
AGTTTTAATAAGTTTTAAAGAGTTTTAGGCGGAAAAATCGCCTTTTTTCTCTTTTATATCAGTCACTTAC
ATGTGTGACCGGTTCCCAATGTACGGCTTTGGGTTCCCAATGTACGGGTTCCGGTTCCCAATGTACGGCT
TTGGGTTCCCAATGTACGTGCTATCCACAGGAAAGAAGCTTTTTCGACCTTTTTCCCCTGCTAGGGCAAT
TTGCCCTAGCATCTGCTCCGTACATTAGGAACCGGCGGATGCTTCGCCCTCGATCAGGTTGCGGTAGCGC
ATGACTAGGATCGGGCCAGCCTGCCCCGCCTCCTCCTTCAAATCGTACTCCGGCAGGTCATTTGACCCGA
TCAGCTTGCGCACGGTGAAACAGAACTTCTTGAACTCTCCGGCGCTGCCACTGCGTTCGTAGATCGTCTT
GAACAACCATCTGGCTTCTGCCTTGCCTGCGGCGCGGCGTGCCAGGCGGTAGAGAAAACGGCCGATGCCG
GGATCGATCAAAAAGTAATCGGGGTGAACCGTCAGCACGTCCGGGTTCTTGCCTTCTGTGATCTCGCGGT
ACATCCAATCAGCTAGCTCGATCTCGATGTACTCCGGCCGCCCGGTTTCGCTCTTTACGATCTTGTAGCG
GCTAATCAAGGCTTCACCCTCGGATACCGTCACCAGGCGGCCGTTCTTGGCCTTCTTCGTACGCTGCATG
GCAACGTGCGTGGTGTTTAACCGAATGCAGGTTTCTACCAGGTCGTCTTTCTGCTTTCCGCCATCGGCTC
GCCGGCAGAACTTGAGTACGTCCGCAACGTGTGGACGGAACACGCGGCCGGGCTTGTCTCCCTTCCCTTC
CCGGTATCGGTTCATGGATTCGGTTAGATGGGAAACCGCCATCAGTACCAGGTCGTAATCCCACACACTG
GCCATGCCGGCCGGCCCTGCGGAAACCTCTACGTGCCCGTCTGGAAGCTCGTAGCGGATCACCTCGCCAG
CTCGTCGGTCACGCTTCGACAGACGGAAAACGGCCACGTCCATGATGCTGCGACTATCGCGGGTGCCC
